>Addgene plasmid #121208 | pUC57-Kan_BR29_00089541 | depositor full sequence | sequence record 231225 | pUC57-Kan_BR29_00089541 sequence 2929 bps
TCGCGCGTTTCGGTGATGACGGTGAAAACCTCTGACACATGCAGCTCCCGGAGACGGTCACAGCTTGTCT
GTAAGCGGATGCCGGGAGCAGACAAGCCCGTCAGGGCGCGTCAGCGGGTGTTGGCGGGTGTCGGGGCTGG
CTTAACTATGCGGCATCAGAGCAGATTGTACTGAGAGTGCACCATATGCGGTGTGAAATACCGCACAGAT
GCGTAAGGAGAAAATACCGCATCAGGCGCCATTCGCCATTCAGGCTGCGCAACTGTTGGGAAGGGCGATC
GGTGCGGGCCTCTTCGCTATTACGCCAGCTGGCGAAAGGGGGATGTGCTGCAAGGCGATTAAGTTGGGTA
ACGCCAGGGTTTTCCCAGTCACGACGTTGTAAAACGACGGCCAGTGAATTGACGCGTATTGGGATGGAAC
TTGGTCTCTAATGATTGAAAAAGTTGTTGGTATTGTTACTACTGGTCCATTGTGTTGTGATAAAGGTACT
GGTGATGATTCTGAAACTTGTAAAAAAAAAGGTATGAACTCTTATTGTTGTTCTAATGAAAGAAATGATA
GAGATGGTGGTTGTGATGGTAATGAAATTTTTGTTGCTGGTAGAACTGTTAAAGCTTATGTTGCTACTGA
TAATTGTAAAAGAGATTCTGCTTGGTATCCAAATACTACTTTTGTTGGTTTTATTGGTTGTGCTGAATGA
GCTTAGAGACCAAGTTCCATCCCAATGGCGCGCCGAGCTTGGCTCGAGCATGGTCATAGCTGTTTCCTGT
GTGAAATTGTTATCCGCTCACAATTCCACACAACATACGAGCCGGAAGCATAAAGTGTAAAGCCTGGGGT
GCCTAATGAGTGAGCTAACTCACATTAATTGCGTTGCGCTCACTGCCCGCTTTCCAGTCGGGAAACCTGT
CGTGCCAGCTGCATTAATGAATCGGCCAACGCGCGGGGAGAGGCGGTTTGCGTATTGGGCGCTCTTCCGC
TTCCTCGCTCACTGACTCGCTGCGCTCGGTCGTTCGGCTGCGGCGAGCGGTATCAGCTCACTCAAAGGCG
GTAATACGGTTATCCACAGAATCAGGGGATAACGCAGGAAAGAACATGTGAGCAAAAGGCCAGCAAAAGG
CCAGGAACCGTAAAAAGGCCGCGTTGCTGGCGTTTTTCCATAGGCTCCGCCCCCCTGACGAGCATCACAA
AAATCGACGCTCAAGTCAGAGGTGGCGAAACCCGACAGGACTATAAAGATACCAGGCGTTTCCCCCTGGA
AGCTCCCTCGTGCGCTCTCCTGTTCCGACCCTGCCGCTTACCGGATACCTGTCCGCCTTTCTCCCTTCGG
GAAGCGTGGCGCTTTCTCATAGCTCACGCTGTAGGTATCTCAGTTCGGTGTAGGTCGTTCGCTCCAAGCT
GGGCTGTGTGCACGAACCCCCCGTTCAGCCCGACCGCTGCGCCTTATCCGGTAACTATCGTCTTGAGTCC
AACCCGGTAAGACACGACTTATCGCCACTGGCAGCAGCCACTGGTAACAGGATTAGCAGAGCGAGGTATG
TAGGCGGTGCTACAGAGTTCTTGAAGTGGTGGCCTAACTACGGCTACACTAGAAGAACAGTATTTGGTAT
CTGCGCTCTGCTGAAGCCAGTTACCTTCGGAAAAAGAGTTGGTAGCTCTTGATCCGGCAAACAAACCACC
GCTGGTAGCGGTGGTTTTTTTGTTTGCAAGCAGCAGATTACGCGCAGAAAAAAAGGATCTCAAGAAGATC
CTTTGATCTTTTCTACGGGGTCTGACGCTCAGTGGAACGAAAACTCACGTTAAGGGATTTTGGTCATGAG
ATTATCAAAAAGGATCTTCACCTAGATCCTTTTAAATTAAAAATGAAGTTTTAAATCAATCTAAAGTATA
TATGAGTAAACTTGGTCTGACAGTTAGAAAAACTCATCGAGCATCAAATGAAACTGCAATTTATTCATAT
CAGGATTATCAATACCATATTTTTGAAAAAGCCGTTTCTGTAATGAAGGAGAAAACTCACCGAGGCAGTT
CCATAGGATGGCAAGATCCTGGTATCGGTCTGCGATTCCGACTCGTCCAACATCAATACAACCTATTAAT
TTCCCCTCGTCAAAAATAAGGTTATCAAGTGAGAAATCACCATGAGTGACGACTGAATCCGGTGAGAATG
GCAAAAGTTTATGCATTTCTTTCCAGACTTGTTCAACAGGCCAGCCATTACGCTCGTCATCAAAATCACT
CGCATCAACCAAACCGTTATTCATTCGTGATTGCGCCTGAGCGAGACGAAATACGCGATCGCTGTTAAAA
GGACAATTACAAACAGGAATCGAATGCAACCGGCGCAGGAACACTGCCAGCGCATCAACAATATTTTCAC
CTGAATCAGGATATTCTTCTAATACCTGGAATGCTGTTTTCCCAGGGATCGCAGTGGTGAGTAACCATGC
ATCATCAGGAGTACGGATAAAATGCTTGATGGTCGGAAGAGGCATAAATTCCGTCAGCCAGTTTAGTCTG
ACCATCTCATCTGTAACATCATTGGCAACGCTACCTTTGCCATGTTTCAGAAACAACTCTGGCGCATCGG
GCTTCCCATACAATCGATAGATTGTCGCACCTGATTGCCCGACATTATCGCGAGCCCATTTATACCCATA
TAAATCAGCATCCATGTTGGAATTTAATCGCGGCCTAGAGCAAGACGTTTCCCGTTGAATATGGCTCATA
CTCTTCCTTTTTCAATATTATTGAAGCATTTATCAGGGTTATTGTCTCATGAGCGGATACATATTTGAAT
GTATTTAGAAAAATAAACAAATAGGGGTTCCGCGCACATTTCCCCGAAAAGTGCCACCTGACGTCTAAGA
AACCATTATTATCATGACATTAACCTATAAAAATAGGCGTATCACGAGGCCCTTTCGTC
Features (pLannotate 1.2.2; 10 found; start..end, strand, type, name):
    137..236     +  misc_feature   bom (fragment): basis of mobility region from pBR322
    242..399     -  CDS            lacZα (fragment): LacZα fragment of β-galactosidase; lacZ fragment
    777..793     -  protein_bind   lac operator: The lac repressor binds to the lac operator to inhibit transcription in E. coli. This inhibition can be relieved by adding lactose or isopropyl-β-D-thiogalactopyranoside (IPTG). lac repressor encoded by lacI
    801..831     -  promoter       lac promoter: promoter for the E. coli lac operon
    846..867     -  protein_bind   CAP binding site: CAP binding activates transcription in the presence of cAMP. E. coli catabolite activator protein
    880..972     -  CDS            lacI (fragment): lac repressor; lacI; The lac repressor binds to the lac operator to inhibit transcription in E. coli. This inhibition can be relieved by adding lactose or isopropyl-β-D-thiogalactopyranoside (IPTG).
   1155..1743    -  rep_origin     ori: high-copy-number ColE1/pMB1/pBR322/pUC origin of replication
   1914..2729    -  CDS            KanR: aminoglycoside phosphotransferase; aph(3')-Ia; confers resistance to kanamycin in bacteria or G418 (Geneticin®) in eukaryotes
   2730..2834    -  promoter       AmpR promoter: bla
   2929..35      +  CDS            rop (fragment) (across the origin): Rop protein, which maintains plasmids at low copy number; rop
