[The description below was written by a language model from this plasmid's Addgene catalogue record and pLannotate feature annotations shown in this document.]
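Description:
pUC57-Kan_BR29_00089541 is a small, high-copy E. coli cloning plasmid that serves as a Level 0 module for Golden Gate assembly. It is built on the pUC57-Kan backbone and replicates from a ColE1/pUC-type origin. Selection is by kanamycin, conferred by an aph(3')-Ia aminoglycoside phosphotransferase gene that the annotation places directly downstream of the bla (AmpR) promoter. Short remnants of bom, rop and lacI are also annotated, but these are only vestigial fragments of the pBR322/pUC lineage and not functional elements.

The payload is BR29_00089541, placed into the EcoRV site of the polylinker; the record does not say whether the site was preserved. The identifier and the associated publication indicate a candidate effector from a clone collection of Magnaporthe oryzae effectors that share sequence and structural similarity across host-specific lineages. The catalogue lists Magnaporthe grisea in its mutation field, apparently as a species note. The insert itself is not annotated in the feature table. It probably lies in the unannotated gap between the lacZα fragment and the lac operator/promoter/CAP site, where it would interrupt lacZα, consistent with lacZ being listed as a screening marker. Comparing the full sequence with the stated backbone size suggests an insert of roughly 300 bp. M13 forward and reverse primer sites flank the region for sequence verification.

No eukaryotic promoter, tag or terminator is recorded, so the plasmid works as a storage and donor vector, not an expression construct. As a Level 0 part, the effector sequence is meant to be released by a Type IIS enzyme and assembled into higher-level transcriptional units. The record does not state the specific enzyme or the overhangs.
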