Addgene plasmid #121208: pUC57-Kan_BR29_00089541
Purpose: Level 0 Golden-Gate compatible vector
Depositing lab: Sophien Kamoun. Depositing organization: Sainsbury Laboratory, Norwich. Publication: A Clone Resource of Magnaporthe oryzae Effectors That Share Sequence and Structural Similarities Across Host-Specific Lineages. Petit-Houdenot Y, Langner T, Harant A, Win J, Kamoun S. Mol Plant Microbe Interact. 2020 Aug;33(8):1032-1035. doi: 10.1094/MPMI-03-20-0052-A. Epub 2020 Jun 22. PubMed 32460610.
Backbone
  Vector backbone: pUC57-Kan
  Backbone size w/o insert (bp): 2626
  Vector type: Golden Gate
  Selectable markers: lacZ
Growth in bacteria
  Bacterial resistance: Kanamycin, 50 μg/mL
  Growth temperature: 37°C
  Growth strain: DH5alpha
  Copy number: High Copy
Gene/Insert
  Gene/Insert name: BR29_00089541
  Mutation: Magnaporthe grisea
  Cloning method: Restriction Enzyme; 5′ cloning site EcoRV (unknown if destroyed); 3′ cloning site EcoRV (unknown if destroyed)
  Sequencing primers: 5′ M13Fw; 3′ M13Rv
Terms and licenses: Academic/Nonprofit Terms; Industry Terms: Not Available to Industry
How to cite: pUC57-Kan_BR29_00089541 was a gift from Sophien Kamoun (Addgene plasmid # 121208 ; http://n2t.net/addgene:121208 ; RRID:Addgene_121208)
