>Addgene plasmid #121208 | pUC57-Kan_BR29_00089541 | depositor partial sequence | sequence record 230668 | BR29_00089541
TTGGTCTCTAATGATTGAAAAAGTTGTTGGTATTGTTACTACTGGTCCATTGTGTTGTGATAAAGGTACT
GGTGATGATTCTGAAACTTGTAAAAAAAAAGGTATGAACTCTTATTGTTGTTCTAATGAAAGAAATGATA
GAGATGGTGGTTGTGATGGTAATGAAATTTTTGTTGCTGGTAGAACTGTTAAAGCTTATGTTGCTACTGA
TAATTGTAAAAGAGATTCTGCTTGGTATCCAAATACTACTTTTGTTGGTTTTATTGGTTGTGCTGAATGA
GCTTAGAGACCAA
