>Addgene plasmid #121208 | pUC57-Kan_BR29_00089541 | depositor partial sequence | sequence record 230669 | empty_vector
TCGCGCGTTTCGGTGATGACGGTGAAAACCTCTGACACATGCAGCTCCCGGAGACGGTCACAGCTTGTCT
GTAAGCGGATGCCGGGAGCAGACAAGCCCGTCAGGGCGCGTCAGCGGGTGTTGGCGGGTGTCGGGGCTGG
CTTAACTATGCGGCATCAGAGCAGATTGTACTGAGAGTGCACCATATGCGGTGTGAAATACCGCACAGAT
GCGTAAGGAGAAAATACCGCATCAGGCGCCATTCGCCATTCAGGCTGCGCAACTGTTGGGAAGGGCGATC
GGTGCGGGCCTCTTCGCTATTACGCCAGCTGGCGAAAGGGGGATGTGCTGCAAGGCGATTAAGTTGGGTA
ACGCCAGGGTTTTCCCAGTCACGACGTTGTAAAACGACGGCCAGTGAATTGACGCGTATTGGGATATCCC
AATGGCGCGCCGAGCTTGGCTCGAGCATGGTCATAGCTGTTTCCTGTGTGAAATTGTTATCCGCTCACAA
TTCCACACAACATACGAGCCGGAAGCATAAAGTGTAAAGCCTGGGGTGCCTAATGAGTGAGCTAACTCAC
ATTAATTGCGTTGCGCTCACTGCCCGCTTTCCAGTCGGGAAACCTGTCGTGCCAGCTGCATTAATGAATC
GGCCAACGCGCGGGGAGAGGCGGTTTGCGTATTGGGCGCTCTTCCGCTTCCTCGCTCACTGACTCGCTGC
GCTCGGTCGTTCGGCTGCGGCGAGCGGTATCAGCTCACTCAAAGGCGGTAATACGGTTATCCACAGAATC
AGGGGATAACGCAGGAAAGAACATGTGAGCAAAAGGCCAGCAAAAGGCCAGGAACCGTAAAAAGGCCGCG
TTGCTGGCGTTTTTCCATAGGCTCCGCCCCCCTGACGAGCATCACAAAAATCGACGCTCAAGTCAGAGGT
GGCGAAACCCGACAGGACTATAAAGATACCAGGCGTTTCCCCCTGGAAGCTCCCTCGTGCGCTCTCCTGT
TCCGACCCTGCCGCTTACCGGATACCTGTCCGCCTTTCTCCCTTCGGGAAGCGTGGCGCTTTCTCATAGC
TCACGCTGTAGGTATCTCAGTTCGGTGTAGGTCGTTCGCTCCAAGCTGGGCTGTGTGCACGAACCCCCCG
TTCAGCCCGACCGCTGCGCCTTATCCGGTAACTATCGTCTTGAGTCCAACCCGGTAAGACACGACTTATC
GCCACTGGCAGCAGCCACTGGTAACAGGATTAGCAGAGCGAGGTATGTAGGCGGTGCTACAGAGTTCTTG
AAGTGGTGGCCTAACTACGGCTACACTAGAAGAACAGTATTTGGTATCTGCGCTCTGCTGAAGCCAGTTA
CCTTCGGAAAAAGAGTTGGTAGCTCTTGATCCGGCAAACAAACCACCGCTGGTAGCGGTGGTTTTTTTGT
TTGCAAGCAGCAGATTACGCGCAGAAAAAAAGGATCTCAAGAAGATCCTTTGATCTTTTCTACGGGGTCT
GACGCTCAGTGGAACGAAAACTCACGTTAAGGGATTTTGGTCATGAGATTATCAAAAAGGATCTTCACCT
AGATCCTTTTAAATTAAAAATGAAGTTTTAAATCAATCTAAAGTATATATGAGTAAACTTGGTCTGACAG
TTAGAAAAACTCATCGAGCATCAAATGAAACTGCAATTTATTCATATCAGGATTATCAATACCATATTTT
TGAAAAAGCCGTTTCTGTAATGAAGGAGAAAACTCACCGAGGCAGTTCCATAGGATGGCAAGATCCTGGT
ATCGGTCTGCGATTCCGACTCGTCCAACATCAATACAACCTATTAATTTCCCCTCGTCAAAAATAAGGTT
ATCAAGTGAGAAATCACCATGAGTGACGACTGAATCCGGTGAGAATGGCAAAAGTTTATGCATTTCTTTC
CAGACTTGTTCAACAGGCCAGCCATTACGCTCGTCATCAAAATCACTCGCATCAACCAAACCGTTATTCA
TTCGTGATTGCGCCTGAGCGAGACGAAATACGCGATCGCTGTTAAAAGGACAATTACAAACAGGAATCGA
ATGCAACCGGCGCAGGAACACTGCCAGCGCATCAACAATATTTTCACCTGAATCAGGATATTCTTCTAAT
ACCTGGAATGCTGTTTTCCCAGGGATCGCAGTGGTGAGTAACCATGCATCATCAGGAGTACGGATAAAAT
GCTTGATGGTCGGAAGAGGCATAAATTCCGTCAGCCAGTTTAGTCTGACCATCTCATCTGTAACATCATT
GGCAACGCTACCTTTGCCATGTTTCAGAAACAACTCTGGCGCATCGGGCTTCCCATACAATCGATAGATT
GTCGCACCTGATTGCCCGACATTATCGCGAGCCCATTTATACCCATATAAATCAGCATCCATGTTGGAAT
TTAATCGCGGCCTAGAGCAAGACGTTTCCCGTTGAATATGGCTCATACTCTTCCTTTTTCAATATTATTG
AAGCATTTATCAGGGTTATTGTCTCATGAGCGGATACATATTTGAATGTATTTAGAAAAATAAACAAATA
GGGGTTCCGCGCACATTTCCCCGAAAAGTGCCACCTGACGTCTAAGAAACCATTATTATCATGACATTAA
CCTATAAAAATAGGCGTATCACGAGGCCCTTTCGTC
