>Addgene plasmid #121208 | pUC57-Kan_BR29_00089541 | addgene partial sequence | sequence record 237667 | M13-F20 5'-TGTAAAACGACGGCCAGT-3'
TTGGTCTCTAATGATTGAAAAAGTTGTTGGTATTGTTACTACTGGTCCATTGTGTTGTGATAAAGGTACT
GGTGATGATTCTGAAACTTGTAAAAAAAAAGGTATGAACTCTTATTGTTGTTCTAATGAAAGAAATGATA
GAGATGGTGGTTGTGATGGTAATGAAATTTTTGTTGCTGGTAGAACTGTTAAAGCTTATGTTGCTACTGA
TAATTGTAAAAGAGATTCTGCTTGGTATCCAAATACTACTTTTGTTGGTTTTATTGGTTGTGCTGAATGA
GCTTAGAGACCAAGTTCCATCCCAATGGCGCGCCGAGCTTGGCTCGAGCATGGTCATAGCTGTTTCCTGT
GTGAAATTGTTATCCGCTCACAATTCCACACAACATACGAGCCGGAAGCATAAAGTGTAAAGCCTGGGGT
GCCTAATGAGTGAGCTAACTCACATTAATTGCGTTGCGCTCACTGCCCGCTTTCCAGTCGGGAAACCTGT
CGTGCCAGCTGCATTAATGAATCGGCCAACGCGCGGGGAGAGGCGGTTTGCGTATTGGGCGCTCTTCCGC
TTCCTCGCTCACTGACTCGCTGCGCTCGGTCGTTCGGCTGCGGCGAGCGGTATCAGCTCACTCAAAGGCG
GTAATACGGTTATCCACAGAATCAGGGGATAACGCAGGAAAGAACATGTGAGCAAAAGGCCAGCAAAAGG
CCAGGAACCGTAAAAAGGCCGCGTTGCTGGCGTTTTTCCATAGGCTCCGCCCCCCTGACGAGCATCACAA
AAATCGACGCTCAAGTCAGA
